Addgene plasmid #250125: pGEX-Pdlim5-PDZ-1
Purpose: Bacterial expression of Pdlim5 PDZ domain 1
Depositing lab: Mark Bedford. Depositing organization: University of Texas MD Anderson Cancer Center. Publication: PRMT5 C-terminal Phosphorylation Modulates a 14-3-3/PDZ Interaction Switch. Espejo AB, Gao G, Black K, Gayatri S, Veland N, Kim J, Chen T, Sudol M, Walker C, Bedford MT. J Biol Chem. 2017 Feb 10;292(6):2255-2265. doi: 10.1074/jbc.M116.760330. Epub 2016 Dec 28. PubMed 28031468.
Backbone
  Vector backbone: pGEX-4T-1
  Backbone size w/o insert (bp): 4900
  Vector type: Bacterial Expression
Growth in bacteria
  Bacterial resistance: Ampicillin, 100 μg/mL
  Growth temperature: 37°C
  Growth strain: DH5alpha
  Copy number: High Copy
Gene/Insert
  Gene/Insert name: Pdlim5 (1/1)
  Species: M. musculus (mouse)
  Insert size (bp): 264
  Mutation: None
  Entrez Gene: Pdlim5 (a.k.a. 1110001A05Rik, Enh, Enh1, Enh2, Enh3, LIM)
  Cloning method: Restriction Enzyme; 5′ cloning site Unknown (unknown if destroyed)
Terms and licenses: Academic/Nonprofit Terms; Industry Terms: Not Available to Industry
Depositor comments: UniProt ID: Q3UGD0
How to cite: pGEX-Pdlim5-PDZ-1 was a gift from Mark Bedford (Addgene plasmid # 250125 ; http://n2t.net/addgene:250125 ; RRID:Addgene_250125)
