[The description below was written by a language model from this plasmid's Addgene catalogue record and pLannotate feature annotations shown in this document.]
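Description:
pGEX-Pdlim5-PDZ-1 is a bacterial expression plasmid built on the pGEX-4T-1 backbone for producing the PDZ domain of mouse Pdlim5 (also known as Enh) as a glutathione S-transferase fusion protein in E. coli. The sequenced construct is about 5.2 kb. It replicates from a ColE1/pMB1-type origin, catalogued as high copy, and is selected through the β-lactamase (AmpR) gene, which confers ampicillin resistance. The annotation also picks up short fragments of rop, bom, an RSF-type origin and the E. coli yciV gene. These appear to be backbone remnants or partial matches rather than functional elements.

The expression cassette consists of the tac promoter, a strong trp/lac hybrid, followed by a lac operator and the Schistosoma japonicum 26 kDa GST coding sequence. Shortly downstream, on the same strand, lies a roughly 250 bp Pdlim5 fragment, consistent with the catalogued 264 bp unmutated insert. "1/1" in the insert name indicates that this is the only PDZ domain in the protein. The plasmid carries its own lacI gene with its promoter, so lac repressor holds the tac promoter off until it is relieved by IPTG, giving inducible expression. A lac promoter/operator and lacZα segment adjacent to lacI is also annotated as part of the backbone. The GST moiety allows affinity capture on glutathione resin. The pGEX-4T series normally places a thrombin cleavage site between GST and the insert, although the feature table does not annotate one, and the cloning sites used are not recorded.

The associated publication concerns a phosphorylation-dependent switch between 14-3-3 and PDZ domain binding, which suggests the purified GST-PDZ protein is meant for protein interaction work such as pull-downs or domain binding screens.
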