Features (pLannotate 1.2.2; 18 found; start..end, strand, type, name):
      1..124     +  rep_origin     RSF ori (fragment): Plasmids containing the RSF 1030 origin of replication can be propagated in E. coli cells that contain additional plasmids with compatible origins.
    129..180     -  misc_feature   bom (fragment): basis of mobility region from pBR322
    187..264     +  promoter       lacI promoter: lacI
    265..1347    +  CDS            lacI: lac repressor; lacI; The lac repressor binds to the lac operator to inhibit transcription in E. coli. This inhibition can be relieved by adding lactose or isopropyl-β-D-thiogalactopyranoside (IPTG).
   1360..1381    +  protein_bind   CAP binding site: CAP binding activates transcription in the presence of cAMP. E. coli catabolite activator protein
   1396..1426    +  promoter       lac promoter: promoter for the E. coli lac operon
   1434..1450    +  protein_bind   lac operator: The lac repressor binds to the lac operator to inhibit transcription in E. coli. This inhibition can be relieved by adding lactose or isopropyl-β-D-thiogalactopyranoside (IPTG). lac repressor encoded by lacI
   1470..1643    +  CDS            lacZα: LacZα fragment of β-galactosidase; lacZ fragment
   1907..2023    -  CDS            yciV (fragment): RNAAM_ECOLI - Also known as trpH From Escherichia coli (strain K12).
   2099..2127    +  promoter       tac promoter: strong E. coli promoter; hybrid between the trp and lac UV5 promoters
   2135..2151    +  protein_bind   lac operator: The lac repressor binds to the lac operator to inhibit transcription in E. coli. This inhibition can be relieved by adding lactose or isopropyl-β-D-thiogalactopyranoside (IPTG). lac repressor encoded by lacI
   2174..2827    +  CDS            GST26_SCHJA: Experimental evidence at protein level: Swiss-Prot protein existence level 1. GST isoenzymes appear to play a central role in the parasite detoxification system. Other functions are also suspected including a role in increasing the solubility of haematin in the parasite gut. From Schistosoma japonicum (Blood fluke).
   2852..3103    +  CDS            Pdlim5 (fragment): PDLI5_MOUSE - Also known as Enh. Experimental evidence at protein level: Swiss-Prot protein existence level 1. May play an important role in the heart development by scaffolding PKC to the Z-disk region. Isoform 2 and isoform 3 may negatively modulate the scaffolding activity of isoform 1. May play a role in the regulation of cardiomyocyte expansion. Overexpression promotes the development of heart hypertrophy. Contributes to the regulation of dendritic spine morphogenesis in neurons. May restrain postsynaptic growth of excitatory synapses (By similarity). From Mus musculus (Mouse).
   3136..3175    +  CDS            rop (fragment): Rop protein, which maintains plasmids at low copy number; rop
   3277..3317    +  misc_feature   bom (fragment): basis of mobility region from pBR322
   3422..3526    +  promoter       AmpR promoter: bla
   3527..4387    +  CDS            AmpR: β-lactamase; bla; confers resistance to ampicillin, carbenicillin, and related antibiotics
   4558..5146    +  rep_origin     ori: high-copy-number ColE1/pMB1/pBR322/pUC origin of replication
>Addgene plasmid #250125 | pGEX-Pdlim5-PDZ-1 | addgene full sequence | sequence record 498024 | Addgene NGS Result
ATGTTCTTTCCTGCGTTATCCCCTGATTCTGTGGATAACCGTATTACCGCCTTTGAGTGAGCTGATACCG
CTCGCCGCAGCCGAACGACCGAGCGCAGCGAGTCAGTGAGCGAGGAAGCGGAAGAGCGCCTGATGCGGTA
TTTTCTCCTTACGCATCTGTGCGGTATTTCACACCGCATAAATTCCGACACCATCGAATGGCGCAAAACC
TTTCGCGGTATGGCATGATAGCGCCCGGAAGAGAGTCAATTCAGGGTGGTGAATGTGAAACCAGTAACGT
TATACGATGTCGCAGAGTATGCCGGTGTCTCTTATCAGACCGTTTCCCGCGTGGTGAACCAGGCCAGCCA
CGTTTCTGCGAAAACGCGGGAAAAAGTGGAAGCGGCGATGGCGGAGCTGAATTACATTCCCAACCGCGTG
GCACAACAACTGGCGGGCAAACAGTCGTTGCTGATTGGCGTTGCCACCTCCAGTCTGGCCCTGCACGCGC
CGTCGCAAATTGTCGCGGCGATTAAATCTCGCGCCGATCAACTGGGTGCCAGCGTGGTGGTGTCGATGGT
AGAACGAAGCGGCGTCGAAGCCTGTAAAGCGGCGGTGCACAATCTTCTCGCGCAACGCGTCAGTGGGCTG
ATCATTAACTATCCGCTGGATGACCAGGATGCCATTGCTGTGGAAGCTGCCTGCACTAATGTTCCGGCGT
TATTTCTTGATGTCTCTGACCAGACACCCATCAACAGTATTATTTTCTCCCATGAAGACGGTACGCGACT
GGGCGTGGAGCATCTGGTCGCATTGGGTCACCAGCAAATCGCGCTGTTAGCGGGCCCATTAAGTTCTGTC
TCGGCGCGTCTGCGTCTGGCTGGCTGGCATAAATATCTCACTCGCAATCAAATTCAGCCGATAGCGGAAC
GGGAAGGCGACTGGAGTGCCATGTCCGGTTTTCAACAAACCATGCAAATGCTGAATGAGGGCATCGTTCC
CACTGCGATGCTGGTTGCCAACGATCAGATGGCGCTGGGCGCAATGCGCGCCATTACCGAGTCCGGGCTG
CGCGTTGGTGCGGATATCTCGGTAGTGGGATACGACGATACCGAAGACAGCTCATGTTATATCCCGCCGT
TAACCACCATCAAACAGGATTTTCGCCTGCTGGGGCAAACCAGCGTGGACCGCTTGCTGCAACTCTCTCA
GGGCCAGGCGGTGAAGGGCAATCAGCTGTTGCCCGTCTCACTGGTGAAAAGAAAAACCACCCTGGCGCCC
AATACGCAAACCGCCTCTCCCCGCGCGTTGGCCGATTCATTAATGCAGCTGGCACGACAGGTTTCCCGAC
TGGAAAGCGGGCAGTGAGCGCAACGCAATTAATGTAAGTTAGCTCACTCATTAGGCACCCCAGGCTTTAC
ACTTTATGCTTCCGGCTCGTATGTTGTGTGGAATTGTGAGCGGATAACAATTTCACACAGGAAACAGCTA
TGACCATGATTACGGATTCACTGGCCGTCGTTTTACAACGTCGTGACTGGGAAAACCCTGGCGTTACCCA
ACTTAATCGCCTTGCAGCACATCCCCCTTTCGCCAGCTGGCGTAATAGCGAAGAGGCCCGCACCGATCGC
CCTTCCCAACAGTTGCGCAGCCTGAATGGCGAATGGCGCTTTGCCTGGTTTCCGGCACCAGAAGCGGTGC
CGGAAAGCTGGCTGGAGTGCGATCTTCCTGAGGCCGATACTGTCGTCGTCCCCTCAAACTGGCAGATGCA
CGGTTACGATGCGCCCATCTACACCAACGTGACCTATCCCATTACGGTCAATCCGCCGTTTGTTCCCACG
GAGAATCCGACGGGTTGTTACTCGCTCACATTTAATGTTGATGAAAGCTGGCTACAGGAAGGCCAGACGC
GAATTATTTTTGATGGCGTTGGAATTAGCTTATCGACTGCACGGTGCACCAATGCTTCTGGCGTCAGGCA
GCCATCGGAAGCTGTGGTATGGCTGTGCAGGTCGTAAATCACTGCATAATTCGTGTCGCTCAAGGCGCAC
TCCCGTTCTGGATAATGTTTTTTGCGCCGACATCATAACGGTTCTGGCAAATATTCTGAAATGAGCTGTT
GACAATTAATCATCGGCTCGTATAATGTGTGGAATTGTGAGCGGATAACAATTTCACACAGGAAACAGTA
TTCATGTCCCCTATACTAGGTTATTGGAAAATTAAGGGCCTTGTGCAACCCACTCGACTTCTTTTGGAAT
ATCTTGAAGAAAAATATGAAGAGCATTTGTATGAGCGCGATGAAGGTGATAAATGGCGAAACAAAAAGTT
TGAATTGGGTTTGGAGTTTCCCAATCTTCCTTATTATATTGATGGTGATGTTAAATTAACACAGTCTATG
GCCATCATACGTTATATAGCTGACAAGCACAACATGTTGGGTGGTTGTCCAAAAGAGCGTGCAGAGATTT
CAATGCTTGAAGGAGCGGTTTTGGATATTAGATACGGTGTTTCGAGAATTGCATATAGTAAAGACTTTGA
AACTCTCAAAGTTGATTTTCTTAGCAAGCTACCTGAAATGCTGAAAATGTTCGAAGATCGTTTATGTCAT
AAAACATATTTAAATGGTGATCATGTAACCCATCCTGACTTCATGTTGTATGACGCTCTTGATGTTGTTT
TATACATGGACCCAATGTGCCTGGATGCGTTCCCAAAATTAGTTTGTTTTAAAAAACGTATTGAAGCTAT
CCCACAAATTGATAAGTACTTGAAATCCAGCAAGTATATAGCATGGCCTTTGCAGGGCTGGCAAGCCACG
TTTGGTGGTGGCGACCATCCTCCAAAATCGGATCTGGTTCCGCGTGGATCCTCTAATTATAGTGTGTCTC
TGGTTGGTCCGGCTCCGTGGGGTTTTCGCTTACAAGGCGGTAAAGATTTTAATATGCCGTTAACGATCAG
TTCACTGAAAGATGGTGGCAAAGCGAGCCAGGCTCATGTTCGTATCGGAGATGTTGTGCTGAGTATTGAT
GGCATTAGCGCGCAGGGCATGACACATCTGGAAGCACAGAACAAAATCAAAGCATGTACGGGTAGTCTGA
ATATGACCTTACAGCGTGCGTCACTCGAGCGGCCGCATCGTGACTGACTGACGATCTGCCTCGCGCGTTT
CGGTGATGACGGTGAAAACCTCTGACACATGCAGCTCCCGGAGACGGTCACAGCTTGTCTGTAAGCGGAT
GCCGGGAGCAGACAAGCCCGTCAGGGCGCGTCAGCGGGTGTTGGCGGGTGTCGGGGCGCAGCCATGACCC
AGTCACGTAGCGATAGCGGAGTGTATAATTCTTGAAGACGAAAGGGCCTCGTGATACGCCTATTTTTATA
GGTTAATGTCATGATAATAATGGTTTCTTAGACGTCAGGTGGCACTTTTCGGGGAAATGTGCGCGGAACC
CCTATTTGTTTATTTTTCTAAATACATTCAAATATGTATCCGCTCATGAGACAATAACCCTGATAAATGC
TTCAATAATATTGAAAAAGGAAGAGTATGAGTATTCAACATTTCCGTGTCGCCCTTATTCCCTTTTTTGC
GGCATTTTGCCTTCCTGTTTTTGCTCACCCAGAAACGCTGGTGAAAGTAAAAGATGCTGAAGATCAGTTG
GGTGCACGAGTGGGTTACATCGAACTGGATCTCAACAGCGGTAAGATCCTTGAGAGTTTTCGCCCCGAAG
AACGTTTTCCAATGATGAGCACTTTTAAAGTTCTGCTATGTGGCGCGGTATTATCCCGTGTTGACGCCGG
GCAAGAGCAACTCGGTCGCCGCATACACTATTCTCAGAATGACTTGGTTGAGTACTCACCAGTCACAGAA
AAGCATCTTACGGATGGCATGACAGTAAGAGAATTATGCAGTGCTGCCATAACCATGAGTGATAACACTG
CGGCCAACTTACTTCTGACAACGATCGGAGGACCGAAGGAGCTAACCGCTTTTTTGCACAACATGGGGGA
TCATGTAACTCGCCTTGATCGTTGGGAACCGGAGCTGAATGAAGCCATACCAAACGACGAGCGTGACACC
ACGATGCCTGCAGCAATGGCAACAACGTTGCGCAAACTATTAACTGGCGAACTACTTACTCTAGCTTCCC
GGCAACAATTAATAGACTGGATGGAGGCGGATAAAGTTGCAGGACCACTTCTGCGCTCGGCCCTTCCGGC
TGGCTGGTTTATTGCTGATAAATCTGGAGCCGGTGAGCGTGGGTCTCGCGGTATCATTGCAGCACTGGGG
CCAGATGGTAAGCCCTCCCGTATCGTAGTTATCTACACGACGGGGAGTCAGGCAACTATGGATGAACGAA
ATAGACAGATCGCTGAGATAGGTGCCTCACTGATTAAGCATTGGTAACTGTCAGACCAAGTTTACTCATA
TATACTTTAGATTGATTTAAAACTTCATTTTTAATTTAAAAGGATCTAGGTGAAGATCCTTTTTGATAAT
CTCATGACCAAAATCCCTTAACGTGAGTTTTCGTTCCACTGAGCGTCAGACCCCGTAGAAAAGATCAAAG
GATCTTCTTGAGATCCTTTTTTTCTGCGCGTAATCTGCTGCTTGCAAACAAAAAAACCACCGCTACCAGC
GGTGGTTTGTTTGCCGGATCAAGAGCTACCAACTCTTTTTCCGAAGGTAACTGGCTTCAGCAGAGCGCAG
ATACCAAATACTGTCCTTCTAGTGTAGCCGTAGTTAGGCCACCACTTCAAGAACTCTGTAGCACCGCCTA
CATACCTCGCTCTGCTAATCCTGTTACCAGTGGCTGCTGCCAGTGGCGATAAGTCGTGTCTTACCGGGTT
GGACTCAAGACGATAGTTACCGGATAAGGCGCAGCGGTCGGGCTGAACGGGGGGTTCGTGCACACAGCCC
AGCTTGGAGCGAACGACCTACACCGAACTGAGATACCTACAGCGTGAGCTATGAGAAAGCGCCACGCTTC
CCGAAGGGAGAAAGGCGGACAGGTATCCGGTAAGCGGCAGGGTCGGAACAGGAGAGCGCACGAGGGAGCT
TCCAGGGGGAAACGCCTGGTATCTTTATAGTCCTGTCGGGTTTCGCCACCTCTGACTTGAGCGTCGATTT
TTGTGATGCTCGTCAGGGGGGCGGAGCCTATGGAAAAACGCCAGCAACGCGGCCTTTTTACGGTTCCTGG
CCTTTTGCTGGCCTTTTGCTCAC
